>Addgene plasmid #14117 | pBabe Nf2 delta BB | addgene partial sequence | sequence record 20274 | 14117 with pBABE5'
CATCGCTTCTCGCATGAGCTTCAGCTCACTCAAGAGGAAGCAGCCCAAGACATTCACGGTGCGGATCGTC
ACCATGGACGCCGAGATGGAGTTCAACTGCGAGATGAAATGGAAGGGGAAGGACCTGTTTGATTTGGTGT
GCCGGACACTGGGGCTTCGGGAAACCTGGTTCTTTGGACTGCAGTATACAATCAAGGACACGGTGGCCTG
GCTCAAAATGGACAAGAAGGTGTTGGATCATGATGTTTCGAAGGAAGAACCAGTTACCTTTCACTTCCTG
GCCAAATTTTATCCTGAAAATGCTGAGGAGGAGCTAGTTCAAGAGATCACGCAACACTTATTTTTCTTAC
AGGTGAAGAAGCAGATTTTGGATGAAAAGGTCTATTGCCCTCCCGAGGCGTCCGTGCTCTTGGCGTCATA
TGCTGTCCAGGCCAAGTATGGCGACTATGACCCCTCTGTGCACAAGCGGGGATTTTTAGCCCAAGAGGAA
TTGCTCCCGAAAAGGGTGATAAATCTCTGGGAGGAGAGAATTACGGCTTGGTATGCGGAGCACCGGGGCA
GAGCCAGGGATGAAGCTGAAATGGAGTATTTGAAGATAGCTCAGGACCTGGAGATGTATGGTGTGAACTA
CTTTACAATCCGGAATAAAAAGGGCACAGAGTTGCTGCTTGGAGTGGATGCTCTTGGGC
