[The description below was written by a language model from this plasmid's Addgene catalogue record.]
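Description:
pBabe Nf2 delta BB is a retroviral mammalian expression plasmid built on the pBabe-puro backbone (about 5.2 kb without insert). It is maintained in E. coli as a high-copy plasmid under ampicillin selection, and it carries a puromycin resistance marker for selecting transduced or transfected mammalian cells. pBabe-type vectors are Moloney murine leukemia virus-derived. In general, the insert is placed between the viral long terminal repeats and transcribed from the 5′ LTR, and a packaging signal allows the RNA to be incorporated into viral particles when the plasmid is introduced into a packaging cell line. In the standard pBabe-puro design the puromycin gene is driven by a separate internal promoter. No feature table accompanies this record, so these elements are inferred from the named backbone rather than confirmed for this construct.

The insert is mouse Nf2, which encodes the tumor suppressor merlin, cloned between BamHI and EcoRI sites that are both retained. It carries the "delta BB" mutation, a deletion of the Blue Box residues. The associated publication describes this as a FERM domain mutant of Nf2. The record does not give the exact residues removed or the insert size, and it lists no epitope tags or fusion partners.

The construct is suited to stable retroviral delivery of the mutant merlin into mammalian cells, followed by puromycin selection. According to the linked study's title, it was used to examine cellular transformation caused by this FERM domain mutant, presumably in comparison with wild-type Nf2.
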