Addgene plasmid #14117: pBabe Nf2 delta BB
Depositing lab: Tyler Jacks. Depositing organization: Massachusetts Institute of Technology. Publication: Cellular transformation by a FERM domain mutant of the Nf2 tumor suppressor gene. Johnson KC, Kissil JL, Fry JL, Jacks T. Oncogene. 2002 Sep 5. 21(39):5990-7. 10.1038/sj.onc.1205693 PubMed 12203111.
Backbone
  Vector backbone: pBabe-puro
  Backbone size w/o insert (bp): 5169
  Vector type: Mammalian Expression, Retroviral
  Selectable markers: Puromycin
Growth in bacteria
  Bacterial resistance: Ampicillin, 100 μg/mL
  Growth temperature: 37°C
  Growth strain: DH5alpha
  Copy number: High Copy
Gene/Insert
  Gene/Insert name: Nf2 delta BB (alt name: Nf2)
  Species: M. musculus (mouse)
  Mutation: delta BB: Blue Box residues deleted
  Entrez Gene: Nf2 (a.k.a. merlin)
  Cloning method: Restriction Enzyme; 5′ cloning site BamHI (not destroyed); 3′ cloning site EcoRI (not destroyed)
  Sequencing primers: 5′ pBABE 5'
Terms and licenses: Academic/Nonprofit Terms; Industry Terms: Not Available to Industry
How to cite: pBabe Nf2 delta BB was a gift from Tyler Jacks (Addgene plasmid # 14117 ; http://n2t.net/addgene:14117 ; RRID:Addgene_14117)
